Addgene plasmid #112889: pGDP1 fosA
Purpose: This plasmid is part of the Minimal Antibiotic Resistance Platform (ARP) Kit (Addgene #1000000143). Low copy-number plasmid that constitutively expresses genes using the Pbla promoter.
Depositing lab: Gerard Wright. Depositing organization: McMaster University. Publication: A Common Platform for Antibiotic Dereplication and Adjuvant Discovery. Cox G, Sieron A, King AM, De Pascale G, Pawlowski AC, Koteva K, Wright GD. Cell Chem Biol. 2017 Jan 19;24(1):98-109. doi: 10.1016/j.chembiol.2016.11.011. Epub 2016 Dec 22. PubMed 28017602.
Backbone
  Vector backbone: pBR322
  Vector type: Bacterial Expression
Growth in bacteria
  Bacterial resistance: Kanamycin, 50 μg/mL
  Growth temperature: 37°C
  Growth strain: DH5alpha
  Copy number: Low Copy
Gene/Insert
  Gene/Insert name: fosA
  Promoter: Pbla
  Tag / fusion protein: 6xHis (N terminal on backbone)
  Cloning method: Restriction Enzyme; 5′ cloning site NdeI (not destroyed); 3′ cloning site XhoI (not destroyed)
  Sequencing primers: 5′ CATGAGACAATAACCCTG; 3′ CCAACTCAGCTTCCTTTC
Terms and licenses: Academic/Nonprofit Terms; Industry Terms: Not Available to Industry
Depositor comments: Please note that some discrepancies were found between Addgene's quality control and the depositor's insert sequence. The depositor noted that these discrepancies do NOT affect plasmid function. JoVE antibiotic dereplication paper: Zubyk, H.L., Cox, G., Wright, G.D. Antibiotic Dereplication Using the Antibiotic Resistance Platform. J. Vis. Exp. (152), e60536, doi:10.3791/60536 (2019). (https://www.jove.com/video/60536/antibiotic-dereplication-using-the-antibiotic-resistance-platform)
How to cite: pGDP1 fosA was a gift from Gerard Wright (Addgene plasmid # 112889 ; http://n2t.net/addgene:112889 ; RRID:Addgene_112889)
