[The description below was written by a language model from this plasmid's Addgene catalogue record and pLannotate feature annotations shown in this document.]
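Description:
pGDP1 fosA is a low-copy bacterial expression plasmid built on a pBR322-type backbone and belongs to the Minimal Antibiotic Resistance Platform (ARP) kit, a collection of plasmids that each express a single resistance determinant in E. coli. The 3,489 nt sequenced record carries a ColE1/pMB1-family origin together with the rop gene, whose product holds copy number down, and the bom mobility region inherited from pBR322. Selection is by kanamycin through an aph(3')-Ia aminoglycoside phosphotransferase (KanR) cassette. A short fragment of an M13/f1-type phage origin and a predicted E. coli open reading frame are also annotated, apparently as backbone remnants.

The payload is fosA, annotated as matching the Serratia marcescens metalloglutathione transferase that inactivates fosfomycin by adding glutathione to it. It sits between NdeI and XhoI sites and is transcribed constitutively from the bla (Pbla) promoter, with translation driven by the phage T7 gene 10 ribosome binding site. Upstream of the coding sequence the backbone supplies an N-terminal 6xHis tag followed by a thrombin cleavage site. A second His-tag-like fragment is annotated downstream of the insert, although the record does not show whether it is translated. An rrnB T2 terminator element is annotated after the cassette, on the opposite strand.

The pairing of a constitutive promoter with a low-copy replicon gives steady expression of the resistance gene without induction. In the ARP, strains carrying such plasmids are used for antibiotic dereplication, identifying known compound classes in natural product extracts, and for screening for adjuvants that overcome resistance. The repository notes some discrepancies between its quality-control sequence and the depositor's insert sequence, which the depositor states do not affect function.
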