Features (pLannotate 1.2.2; 15 found; start..end, strand, type, name):
     36..112     +  rep_origin     M13 ori (fragment): M13 bacteriophage origin of replication; arrow indicates direction of (+) strand synthesis
    138..219     +  promoter       AmpR promoter (fragment): bla
    232..254     +  RBS            RBS: efficient ribosome binding site from bacteriophage T7 gene 10 (Olins and Rangwala, 1989)
    273..289     +  CDS            capTEV™ (fragment): composite tag for in vivo biotinylation, TEV protease cleavage, and 6xHis tagging
    300..317     +  CDS            thrombin site: thrombin recognition and cleavage site
    321..728     +  CDS            fosA: FOSA_SERMA - Also known as fos. Experimental evidence at protein level: Swiss-Prot protein existence level 1. Metalloglutathione transferase which confers resistance to fosfomycin by catalyzing the addition of glutathione to fosfomycin. From Serratia marcescens.
    747..764     +  CDS            9xHis (fragment): 9xHis affinity tag
    774..823     +  CDS            SET1 (fragment): solubility-enhancement tag derived from T7 phage gene 10B
    826..853     -  terminator     rrnB T2 terminator: transcription terminator T2 from the E. coli rrnB gene
    878..935     +  promoter       AmpR promoter (fragment): bla
    944..1759    -  CDS            KanR: aminoglycoside phosphotransferase; aph(3')-Ia; confers resistance to kanamycin in bacteria or G418 (Geneticin®) in eukaryotes
   1881..2469    +  rep_origin     ori: high-copy-number ColE1/pMB1/pBR322/pUC origin of replication
   2655..2794    -  misc_feature   bom: basis of mobility region from pBR322
   2896..3087    -  CDS            rop: Rop protein, which maintains plasmids at low copy number; rop
   3104..3484    +  CDS            YPB1_ECOLX: Protein predicted: Swiss-Prot protein existence level 4. From Escherichia coli.
>Addgene plasmid #112889 | pGDP1 fosA | addgene full sequence | sequence record 219899 | Addgene NGS Result
AGTAAGGCAACCCCGCCAGCCTAGCCGGGAGATCTGGCCTATTGGTTAAAAAATGAGCTGATTTAACAAA
AATTTAACGCGAATTTTAACAAAATATTAACGCTTACAATTTAGGTGGCACTTTTCGGGGAAATGTGCGC
GGAACCCCTATTTGTTTATTTTTCTAAATACATTCAAATATGTATCCGCTCATGAGACAATAACCCTGAT
AAATGCTTCTCTAGAAATAATTTTGTTTAACTTTAAGAAGGAGATATACCATGGGCAGCAGCCATCATCA
TCATCATCACAGCAGCGGCCTGGTGCCGCGCGGCAGCCATATGCTGAGCGGGCTGAACCATCTGACCTTA
GCGGTGAGCCAGCTTGCTCCTTCTGTTGCATTTTACCAACAACTGTTGGGCATGATGTTGCATGCCCGTT
GGGATAGTGGGGCGTACCTCAGCTGTGGTGATTTGTGGCTGTGCTTGTCACTCGATCCGCAGCGCCGTGT
TACCCCGCCAGAAGAAAGCGATTATACGCACTATGCGTTCAGTATTAGTGAGGCGGACTTCGCCAGTTTC
GCAGCGCGCCTGGAAGCGGCGGGCGTTGCCGTGTGGAAGCTGAACCGTTCGGAAGGCGCGAGCCACTATT
TCCTGGATCCGGATGGCCACAAACTGGAACTTCATGTCGGCAGCCTGGCCCAGCGTTTAGCCGCTTGTCG
GGAACAGCCGTACAAAGGCATGGTGTTCTTTGCTGAGTAGCTCGAGCACCACCACCACCACCACTGAGAT
CCGGCTGCTAACAAAGCCCGAAAGGAAGCTGAGTTGGCTGCTGCCACCGCTGAGCAAAAGGCCATCCGTC
AGGATGGCCTTCTGGTGGCACTTTTCGGGGAAATGTGCGCGGAACCCCTATTTGTTTATTTTTCTAAATA
CATTCAAATATGTATCCGCTCATGAATTAATTCTTAGAAAAACTCATCGAGCATCAAATGAAACTGCAAT
TTATTCATATCAGGATTATCAATACCATATTTTTGAAAAAGCCGTTTCTGTAATGAAGGAGAAAACTCAC
CGAGGCAGTTCCATAGGATGGCAAGATCCTGGTATCGGTCTGCGATTCCGACTCGTCCAACATCAATACA
ACCTATTAATTTCCCCTCGTCAAAAATAAGGTTATCAAGTGAGAAATCACCATGAGTGACGACTGAATCC
GGTGAGAATGGCAAAAGTTTATGCATTTCTTTCCAGACTTGTTCAACAGGCCAGCCATTACGCTCGTCAT
CAAAATCACTCGCATCAACCAAACCGTTATTCATTCGTGATTGCGCCTGAGCGAGACGAAATACGCGATC
GCTGTTAAAAGGACAATTACAAACAGGAATCGAATGCAACCGGCGCAGGAACACTGCCAGCGCATCAACA
ATATTTTCACCTGAATCAGGATATTCTTCTAATACCTGGAATGCTGTTTTCCCGGGGATCGCAGTGGTGA
GTAACCATGCATCATCAGGAGTACGGATAAAATGCTTGATGGTCGGAAGAGGCATAAATTCCGTCAGCCA
GTTTAGTCTGACCATCTCATCTGTAACATCATTGGCAACGCTACCTTTGCCATGTTTCAGAAACAACTCT
GGCGCATCGGGCTTCCCATACAATCGATAGATTGTCGCACCTGATTGCCCGACATTATCGCGAGCCCATT
TATACCCATATAAATCAGCATCCATGTTGGAATTTAATCGCGGCCTAGAGCAAGACGTTTCCCGTTGAAT
ATGGCTCATAACACCCCTTGTATTACTGTTTATGTAAGCAGACAGTTTTATTGTTCATGACCAAAATCCC
TTAACGTGAGTTTTCGTTCCACTGAGCGTCAGACCCCGTAGAAAAGATCAAAGGATCTTCTTGAGATCCT
TTTTTTCTGCGCGTAATCTGCTGCTTGCAAACAAAAAAACCACCGCTACCAGCGGTGGTTTGTTTGCCGG
ATCAAGAGCTACCAACTCTTTTTCCGAAGGTAACTGGCTTCAGCAGAGCGCAGATACCAAATACTGTCCT
TCTAGTGTAGCCGTAGTTAGGCCACCACTTCAAGAACTCTGTAGCACCGCCTACATACCTCGCTCTGCTA
ATCCTGTTACCAGTGGCTGCTGCCAGTGGCGATAAGTCGTGTCTTACCGGGTTGGACTCAAGACGATAGT
TACCGGATAAGGCGCAGCGGTCGGGCTGAACGGGGGGTTCGTGCACACAGCCCAGCTTGGAGCGAACGAC
CTACACCGAACTGAGATACCTACAGCGTGAGCTATGAGAAAGCGCCACGCTTCCCGAAGGGAGAAAGGCG
GACAGGTATCCGGTAAGCGGCAGGGTCGGAACAGGAGAGCGCACGAGGGAGCTTCCAGGGGGAAACGCCT
GGTATCTTTATAGTCCTGTCGGGTTTCGCCACCTCTGACTTGAGCGTCGATTTTTGTGATGCTCGTCAGG
GGGGCGGAGCCTATGGAAAAACGCCAGCAACGCGGCCTTTTTACGGTTCCTGGCCTTTTGCTGGCCTTTT
GCTCACATGTTCTTTCCTGCGTTATCCCCTGATTCTGTGGATAACCGTATTACCGCCTTTGAGTGAGCTG
ATACCGCTCGCCGCAGCCGAACGACCGAGCGCAGCGAGTCAGTGAGCGAGGAAGCGGAAGAGCGCCTGAT
GCGGTATTTTCTCCTTACGCATCTGTGCGGTATTTCACACCGCAATGGTGCACTCTCAGTACAATCTGCT
CTGATGCCGCATAGTTAAGCCAGTATACACTCCGCTATCGCTACGTGACTGGGTCATGGCTGCGCCCCGA
CACCCGCCAACACCCGCTGACGCGCCCTGACGGGCTTGTCTGCTCCCGGCATCCGCTTACAGACAAGCTG
TGACCGTCTCCGGGAGCTGCATGTGTCAGAGGTTTTCACCGTCATCACCGAAACGCGCGAGGCAGCTGCG
GTAAAGCTCATCAGCGTGGTCGTGAAGCGATTCACAGATGTCTGCCTGTTCATCCGCGTCCAGCTCGTTG
AGTTTCTCCAGAAGCGTTAATGTCTGGCTTCTGATAAAGCGGGCCATGTTAAGGGCGGTTTTTTCCTGTT
TGGTCACTGATGCCTCCGTGTAAGGGGGATTTCTGTTCATGGGGGTAATGATACCGATGAAACGAGAGAG
GATGCTCACGATACGGGTTACTGATGATGAACATGCCCGGTTACTGGAACGTTGTGAGGGTAAACAACTG
GCGGTATGGATGCGGCGGGACCAGAGAAAAATCACTCAGGGTCAATGCCAGCGCTTCGTTAATACAGATG
TAGGTGTTCCACAGGGTAGCCAGCAGCATCCTGCGATGCAGATCCGGAACATAATGGTGCAGGGCGCTGA
CTTCCGCGTTTCCAGACTTTACGAAACACGGAAACCGAAGACCATTCATGTTGTTGCTCAGGTCGCAGAC
GTTTTGCAGCAGCAGTCGCTTCACGTTCGCTCGCGTATCGGTGATTCATTCTGCTAACC
