>Addgene plasmid #112889 | pGDP1 fosA | depositor partial sequence | sequence record 212771 | fosA sequence
ATGCTGAGTGGACTGAATCACCTGACCCTGGCAGTCAGCCAGCTGGCGCCGAGCGTGGCGTTTTATCAGC
AGCTGCTGGGCATGATGCTGCATGCCCGCTGGGACAGCGGGGCTTATCTCTCCTGCGGCGATCTGTGGCT
GTGCCTGTCGCTGGATCCGCAGCGGCGCGTTACTCCGCCGGAAGAGAGCGACTACACCCATTATGCGTTT
AGTATTAGCGAAGCCGATTTTGCTAGCTTCGCCGCCCGCCTTGAGGCTGCCGGCGTAGCGGTCTGGAAGC
TGAACCGTAGCGAAGGCGCTTCGCACTATTTCCTCGATCCCGATGGCCATAAGCTGGAGCTGCACGTCGG
CAGTCTCGCCCAGCGTCTGGCCGCCTGCCGCGAGCAGCCGTATAAGGGGATGGTGTTTTTTGCTGAGTGA
